Addgene plasmid #225268: pCMV-MCS-P2A-mCherry-N1
Purpose: Vector with a multiple cloning site, expressing a P2A ribosome skip sequence and mCherry
Depositing lab: Thomas Schwarz. Depositing organization: Boston Children's Hospital. Publication: Energy stress activates AMPK to arrest mitochondria via phosphorylation of TRAK1. Falk JE, Henke T, Gowrisankaran S, Wanderoy S, Basu H, Greally S, Steen J, Schwarz TL. J Cell Biol. 2026 Apr 6;225(4):e202501023. doi: 10.1083/jcb.202501023. Epub 2026 Jan 30. PubMed 41615403.
Backbone
  Vector backbone: Addgene plasmid 54767
  Vector type: Mammalian Expression
Growth in bacteria
  Bacterial resistance: Kanamycin, 50 μg/mL
  Growth temperature: 37°C
  Growth strain: DH5alpha
  Copy number: High Copy
Gene/Insert
  Gene/Insert name: MCS-P2A-mCherry
  Promoter: CMV
  Cloning method: Restriction Enzyme; 5′ cloning site BamHI (not destroyed); 3′ cloning site NotI (not destroyed)
  Sequencing primers: 5′ CMV
Resource information
  A portion of this plasmid was derived from a plasmid made by: P2A-mCherry was amplified from Addgene plasmid 45350
Terms and licenses: Academic/Nonprofit Terms; Industry Terms: Not Available to Industry
How to cite: pCMV-MCS-P2A-mCherry-N1 was a gift from Thomas Schwarz (Addgene plasmid # 225268 ; http://n2t.net/addgene:225268 ; RRID:Addgene_225268)
