[The description below was written by a language model from this plasmid's Addgene catalogue record and pLannotate feature annotations shown in this document.]
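Description:
pCMV-MCS-P2A-mCherry-N1 is a 4.8 kb mammalian expression vector of the N1 type, designed as an empty cloning backbone into which a gene of interest can be placed upstream of a P2A-mCherry reporter. It replicates in E. coli at high copy from a ColE1/pUC-type origin and also carries an f1 phage origin. Selection relies on a single NeoR/KanR (Tn5 aminoglycoside phosphotransferase) gene driven by tandem bacterial (AmpR/bla) and SV40 early promoters and terminated by the HSV TK polyadenylation signal, so it confers kanamycin resistance in bacteria and could support G418 selection in transfected mammalian cells. Short annotated fragments of ble, SV40 large T antigen and a bGH poly(A) signal appear to be backbone remnants or partial matches rather than functional units.

The expression cassette consists of the human cytomegalovirus immediate-early enhancer and promoter, a multiple cloning site, the P2A-mCherry segment and the SV40 poly(A) signal. The P2A sequence is not annotated separately in the feature table, but the catalogue record places it between the MCS and mCherry, consistent with the gap between those two features; the MCS-P2A-mCherry insert was introduced between BamHI and NotI sites, both retained. When an open reading frame lacking a stop codon is cloned in frame into the MCS, ribosome skipping at P2A yields the protein of interest and free mCherry from one transcript. Red fluorescence therefore marks transfected cells and roughly reports expression level, leaving only a short 2A-derived tail on the protein rather than a fused fluorescent protein. The associated publication concerns AMPK regulation of mitochondrial motility through TRAK1, but the record does not state which genes were expressed from this vector.
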