Features (pLannotate 1.2.2; 14 found; start..end, strand, type, name):
      1..589     +  rep_origin     ori: high-copy-number ColE1/pMB1/pBR322/pUC origin of replication
    764..1067    +  enhancer       CMV enhancer: human cytomegalovirus immediate early enhancer
   1068..1271    +  promoter       CMV promoter: human cytomegalovirus (CMV) immediate early promoter
   1312..1368    +  misc_feature   MCS: multiple cloning site
   1459..2166    +  CDS            mCherry: mCherry is a basic (constitutively fluorescent) red fluorescent protein published in 2004, derived from Discosoma sp.. It is reported to be a very rapidly-maturing monomer with low acid sensitivity.
   2194..2277    +  CDS            large T antigen (fragment): large T antigen from SV40 (simian virus 40)
   2300..2421    +  polyA_signal   SV40 poly(A) signal: SV40 polyadenylation signal
   2455..2883    -  rep_origin     f1 ori (sequence partly withheld): f1 bacteriophage origin of replication; arrow indicates direction of (+) strand synthesis
   2910..3014    +  promoter       AmpR promoter: bla
   3016..3373    +  promoter       SV40 promoter: SV40 enhancer and early promoter
   3408..4202    +  CDS            NeoR/KanR: aminoglycoside phosphotransferase from Tn5; aph(3')-II (or nptII); confers resistance to neomycin, kanamycin, and G418 (Geneticin®)
   4223..4375    +  CDS            ble (fragment): BLE_KLEPN - Experimental evidence at protein level: Swiss-Prot protein existence level 1. Binding protein with a strong affinity to the bleomycin family of antibiotics. Binds to CL990; an antimitotic-antibiotic compound. From Klebsiella pneumoniae.
   4434..4481    +  polyA_signal   HSV TK poly(A) signal: herpes simplex virus thymidine kinase polyadenylation signal (Cole and Stacy, 1985)
   4572..4588    -  polyA_signal   bGH poly(A) signal (fragment): bovine growth hormone polyadenylation signal
>Addgene plasmid #225268 | pCMV-MCS-P2A-mCherry-N1 | addgene full sequence | sequence record 452464 | Addgene NGS Result
TTGAGATCCTTTTTTTCTGCGCGTAATCTGCTGCTTGCAAACAAAAAAACCACCGCTACCAGCGGTGGTT
TGTTTGCCGGATCAAGAGCTACCAACTCTTTTTCCGAAGGTAACTGGCTTCAGCAGAGCGCAGATACCAA
ATACTGTTCTTCTAGTGTAGCCGTAGTTAGGCCACCACTTCAAGAACTCTGTAGCACCGCCTACATACCT
CGCTCTGCTAATCCTGTTACCAGTGGCTGCTGCCAGTGGCGATAAGTCGTGTCTTACCGGGTTGGACTCA
AGACGATAGTTACCGGATAAGGCGCAGCGGTCGGGCTGAACGGGGGGTTCGTGCACACAGCCCAGCTTGG
AGCGAACGACCTACACCGAACTGAGATACCTACAGCGTGAGCTATGAGAAAGCGCCACGCTTCCCGAAGG
GAGAAAGGCGGACAGGTATCCGGTAAGCGGCAGGGTCGGAACAGGAGAGCGCACGAGGGAGCTTCCAGGG
GGAAACGCCTGGTATCTTTATAGTCCTGTCGGGTTTCGCCACCTCTGACTTGAGCGTCGATTTTTGTGAT
GCTCGTCAGGGGGGCGGAGCCTATGGAAAAACGCCAGCAACGCGGCCTTTTTACGGTTCCTGGCCTTTTG
CTGGCCTTTTGCTCACATGTTCTTTCCTGCGTTATCCCCTGATTCTGTGGATAACCGTATTACCGCCATG
CATTAGTTATTAATAGTAATCAATTACGGGGTCATTAGTTCATAGCCCATATATGGAGTTCCGCGTTACA
TAACTTACGGTAAATGGCCCGCCTGGCTGACCGCCCAACGACCCCCGCCCATTGACGTCAATAATGACGT
ATGTTCCCATAGTAACGCCAATAGGGACTTTCCATTGACGTCAATGGGTGGAGTATTTACGGTAAACTGC
CCACTTGGCAGTACATCAAGTGTATCATATGCCAAGTACGCCCCCTATTGACGTCAATGACGGTAAATGG
CCCGCCTGGCATTATGCCCAGTACATGACCTTATGGGACTTTCCTACTTGGCAGTACATCTACGTATTAG
TCATCGCTATTACCATGGTGATGCGGTTTTGGCAGTACATCAATGGGCGTGGATAGCGGTTTGACTCACG
GGGATTTCCAAGTCTCCACCCCATTGACGTCAATGGGAGTTTGTTTTGGCACCAAAATCAACGGGACTTT
CCAAAATGTCGTAACAACTCCGCCCCATTGACGCAAATGGGCGGTAGGCGTGTACGGTGGGAGGTCTATA
TAAGCAGAGCTGGTTTAGTGAACCGTCAGATCCGCTAGCGCTACCGGACTCAGATCTCGAGCTCAAGCTT
CGAATTCTGCAGTCGACGGTACCGCGGGCCCGGGATCCGCGCGCGAGACGGGAAGCGGAGCTACTAACTT
CAGCCTGCTGAAGCAGGCTGGCGACGTGGAGGAGAACCCTGGACCTGGTCTCCGGCCGATGGTGAGCAAG
GGCGAGGAGGATAACATGGCCATCATCAAGGAGTTCATGCGCTTCAAGGTGCACATGGAGGGCTCCGTGA
ACGGCCACGAGTTCGAGATCGAGGGCGAGGGCGAGGGCCGCCCCTACGAGGGCACCCAGACCGCCAAGCT
GAAGGTGACCAAGGGTGGCCCCCTGCCCTTCGCCTGGGACATCCTGTCCCCTCAGTTCATGTACGGCTCC
AAGGCCTACGTGAAGCACCCCGCCGACATCCCCGACTACTTGAAGCTGTCCTTCCCCGAGGGCTTCAAGT
GGGAGCGCGTGATGAACTTCGAGGACGGCGGCGTGGTGACCGTGACCCAGGACTCCTCCCTGCAGGACGG
CGAGTTCATCTACAAGGTGAAGCTGCGCGGCACCAACTTCCCCTCCGACGGCCCCGTAATGCAGAAGAAG
ACCATGGGCTGGGAGGCCTCCTCCGAGCGGATGTACCCCGAGGACGGCGCCCTGAAGGGCGAGATCAAGC
AGAGGCTGAAGCTGAAGGACGGCGGCCACTACGACGCTGAGGTCAAGACCACCTACAAGGCCAAGAAGCC
CGTGCAGCTGCCCGGCGCCTACAACGTCAACATCAAGTTGGACATCACCTCCCACAACGAGGACTACACC
ATCGTGGAACAGTACGAACGCGCCGAGGGCCGCCACTCCACCGGCGGCATGGACGAGCTGTACAAGTCCG
GAAACTAGGCGGCCGCGACTCTAGATCATAATCAGCCATACCACATTTGTAGAGGTTTTACTTGCTTTAA
AAAACCTCCCACACCTCCCCCTGAACCTGAAACATAAAATGAATGCAATTGTTGTTGTTAACTTGTTTAT
TGCAGCTTATAATGGTTACAAATAAAGCAATAGCATCACAAATTTCACAAATAAAGCATTTTTTTCACTG
CATTCTAGTTGTGGTTTGTCCAAACTCATCAATGTATCTTAAGGCGTAAATTGTAAGCGTTAATATTTTG
TTAAAATTCGCGTTAAATTTTTGTTAAATCAGCTCATTTTTTAACCAATAGGCCGAAATCGGCAAAATCC
CTTATAAATCAAAAGAATAGACCGAGATAGGGT
[37 nt withheld, positions 2554-2590]
AAAGAACGTGGACTCCAACGTCAAAGG
[49 nt withheld, positions 2618-2666]
T
[91 nt withheld, positions 2668-2758]
G
[124 nt withheld, positions 2760-2883]
CAGGTGGCACTTTTCGGGGAAATGTGCGCGGAACCCCTATTTGTTTATTTTTCTAAATACATTCAAATAT
GTATCCGCTCATGAGACAATAACCCTGATAAATGCTTCAATAATATTGAAAAAGGAAGAGTCCTGAGGCG
GAAAGAACCAGCTGTGGAATGTGTGTCAGTTAGGGTGTGGAAAGTCCCCAGGCTCCCCAGCAGGCAGAAG
TATGCAAAGCATGCATCTCAATTAGTCAGCAACCAGGTGTGGAAAGTCCCCAGGCTCCCCAGCAGGCAGA
AGTATGCAAAGCATGCATCTCAATTAGTCAGCAACCATAGTCCCGCCCCTAACTCCGCCCATCCCGCCCC
TAACTCCGCCCAGTTCCGCCCATTCTCCGCCCCATGGCTGACTAATTTTTTTTATTTATGCAGAGGCCGA
GGCCGCCTCGGCCTCTGAGCTATTCCAGAAGTAGTGAGGAGGCTTTTTTGGAGGCCTAGGCTTTTGCAAA
GATCGATCAAGAGACAGGATGAGGATCGTTTCGCATGATTGAACAAGATGGATTGCACGCAGGTTCTCCG
GCCGCTTGGGTGGAGAGGCTATTCGGCTATGACTGGGCACAACAGACAATCGGCTGCTCTGATGCCGCCG
TGTTCCGGCTGTCAGCGCAGGGGCGCCCGGTTCTTTTTGTCAAGACCGACCTGTCCGGTGCCCTGAATGA
ACTGCAAGACGAGGCAGCGCGGCTATCGTGGCTGGCCACGACGGGCGTTCCTTGCGCAGCTGTGCTCGAC
GTTGTCACTGAAGCGGGAAGGGACTGGCTGCTATTGGGCGAAGTGCCGGGGCAGGATCTCCTGTCATCTC
ACCTTGCTCCTGCCGAGAAAGTATCCATCATGGCTGATGCAATGCGGCGGCTGCATACGCTTGATCCGGC
TACCTGCCCATTCGACCACCAAGCGAAACATCGCATCGAGCGAGCACGTACTCGGATGGAAGCCGGTCTT
GTCGATCAGGATGATCTGGACGAAGAGCATCAGGGGCTCGCGCCAGCCGAACTGTTCGCCAGGCTCAAGG
CGAGCATGCCCGACGGCGAGGATCTCGTCGTGACCCATGGCGATGCCTGCTTGCCGAATATCATGGTGGA
AAATGGCCGCTTTTCTGGATTCATCGACTGTGGCCGGCTGGGTGTGGCGGACCGCTATCAGGACATAGCG
TTGGCTACCCGTGATATTGCTGAAGAGCTTGGCGGCGAATGGGCTGACCGCTTCCTCGTGCTTTACGGTA
TCGCCGCTCCCGATTCGCAGCGCATCGCCTTCTATCGCCTTCTTGACGAGTTCTTCTGAGCGGGACTCTG
GGGTTCGAAATGACCGACCAAGCGACGCCCAACCTGCCATCACGAGATTTCGATTCCACCGCCGCCTTCT
ATGAAAGGTTGGGCTTCGGAATCGTTTTCCGGGACGCCGGCTGGATGATCCTCCAGCGCGGGGATCTCAT
GCTGGAGTTCTTCGCCCACCCTAGGGGGAGGCTAACTGAAACACGGAAGGAGACAATACCGGAAGGAACC
CGCGCTATGACGGCAATAAAAAGACAGAATAAAACGCACGGTGTTGGGTCGTTTGTTCATAAACGCGGGG
TTCGGTCCCAGGGCTGGCACTCTGTCGATACCCCACCGAGACCCCATTGGGGCCAATACGCCCGCGTTTC
TTCCTTTTCCCCACCCCACCCCCCAAGTTCGGGTGAAGGCCCAGGGCTCGCAGCCAACGTCGGGGCGGCA
GGCCCTGCCATAGCCTCAGGTTACTCATATATACTTTAGATTGATTTAAAACTTCATTTTTAATTTAAAA
GGATCTAGGTGAAGATCCTTTTTGATAATCTCATGACCAAAATCCCTTAACGTGAGTTTTCGTTCCACTG
AGCGTCAGACCCCGTAGAAAAGATCAAAGGATCTTC
